>Addgene plasmid #204078 | pBP-P_vanR-PVanCC | addgene full sequence | sequence record 413893 | Addgene NGS Result
GAAGATCCTTTGATCTTTTCTACGGGGTCTGACGCTCAGTGGAACGAAAACTCACGTTAAGGGATTTTGG
TCATGAGATTATCAAAAAGGATCTTCACCTAGATCCTTTTAAATTAAAAATGAAGTTTTAAATCAATCTA
AAGTATATATGAGTAAACTTGGTCTGACAGCTCGAGGCTTGGATTCTCACCAATAAAAAACGCCCGGCGG
CAACCGAGCGTTCTGAACAAATCCAGATGGAGTTCTGAGGTCATTACTGGATCTATCAACAGGAGTCCAA
GCGAGCTCGATATCAAATTACGCCCCGCCCTGCCACTCATCGCAGTACTGTTGTAATTCATTAAGCATTC
TGCCGACATGGAAGCCATCACAAACGGCATGATGAACCTGAATCGCCAGCGGCATCAGCACCTTGTCGCC
TTGCGTATAATATTTGCCCATGGTGAAAACGGGGGCGAAGAAGTTGTCCATATTGGCCACGTTTAAATCA
AAACTGGTGAAACTCACCCAGGGATTGGCTGACACGAAAAACATATTCTCAATAAACCCTTTAGGGAAAT
AGGCCAGGTTTTCACCGTAACACGCCACATCTTGCGAATATATGTGTAGAAACTGCCGGAAATCGTCGTG
GTATTCACTCCAGAGCGATGAAAACGTTTCAGTTTGCTCATGGAAAACGGTGTAACAAGGGTGAACACTA
TCCCATATCACCAGCTCACCGTCTTTCATTGCCATACGAAATTCCGGATGAGCATTCATCAGGCGGGCAA
GAATGTGAATAAAGGCCGGATAAAACTTGTGCTTATTTTTCTTTACGGTCTTTAAAAAGGCCGTAATATC
CAGCTGAACGGTCTGGTTATAGGTACATTGAGCAACTGACTGAAATGCCTCAAAATGTTCTTTACGATGC
CATTGGGATATATCAACGGTGGTATATCCAGTGATTTTTTTCTCCATTTTAGCTTCCTTAGCTCCTGAAA
ATCTCGATAACTCAAAAAATACGCCCGGTAGTGATCTTATTTCATTATGGTGAAAGTTGGAACCTCTTAC
GTGCCCGATCAACTCGAGTGCCACCTGACGTCTAAGAAACCATTATTATCATGACATTAACCTATAAAAA
TAGGCGTATCACGAGGCAGAGGTCTCACTATTCCAAAAAAAAAGGCTCCAAAAGGAGCCTTTAATTGTAT
CTCAATCTGCACGAATTGACCATGCTGCACCCAGCGGTGCGCCTGCGCTTGCTGCTGCTTCAAAAACTTT
TGCATTACGAATTGCTGCCAGTGCATGATCACGCATAATACGTTCTGCACCTTCGGCATCACCACAGCTA
ACTGCATCCAGAACTGCCTGATGCTGACGATGTGCTGCCAGCAGATGTTCATATTCGGCAGACAGGTCCA
TCAGATCCAGGGCCAGTGCACCGGCTGCTGCAAACGGTTCAAAACCATTACGTGCCAGTGCGCTTTCAAC
TGCACCATTACCTGCTGCGCTAACCAGGGTATCATGAAATGCCTGATTATATGCGGCATAACGATCCAGA
TCTTCACCATTCAGGCGACCGGCTGCAAACAGTGCTTCACCTTCTGCAATCAGTACAACAAAACGTGCAT
GGGTTTCTGCGGTCATACCACGTTCTGCCAGACGACGTGCTGCAAAACCTTCCAGAACACCACGAACTTC
AATTGCATCACGAATCTGATCGCTGCTAACACCACGGGCTGCATAACCACGTGCACCCAGACGAACAACC
AGACCTTCTTGTTCCAGTGAACGCAGTGCGATACGAACCGGCATACGGCTAACACCCAGTGCTGCTGCGG
TCGGAATTTCTGCAATACGTTCACCACTTTTGATTTCACCGCTTGCAATCATTTTACGCAGTGCCATCAT
AACACGCTGACCCGGTTTAATACGAGGCATGTCCATTATTCACCCCCCTGAATTGACTCTCTTCCGGGCG
CTATCATGCCATACCGCGAAAGGTTTTGCACCATTCGATGGCGCGCCGCATTGGATCCAATTGACAGCTA
GCTCAGTCCTAGGTACCATTGGATCCAATGTACAGAGACCTCCGGCAAAAAAGGGCAAGGTGTCACCACC
CTGCCCTTTTTCTTTAAAACCGAAAAGATTACTTCGCGTTATGCAGGCTTCCTCGCTCACTGACTCGCTG
CGCTCGGTCGTTCGGCTGCGGCGAGCGGTATCAGCTCACTCAAAGGCGGTAATACGGTTATCCACAGAAT
CAGGGGATAACGCAGGAAAGAACATGTGAGCAAAAGGCCAGCAAAAGGCCAGGAACCGTAAAAAGGCCGC
GTTGCTGGCGTTTTTCCACAGGCTCCGCCCCCCTGACGAGCATCACAAAAATCGACGCTCAAGTCAGAGG
TGGCGAAACCCGACAGGACTATAAAGATACCAGGCGTTTCCCCCTGGAAGCTCCCTCGTGCGCTCTCCTG
TTCCGACCCTGCCGCTTACCGGATACCTGTCCGCCTTTCTCCCTTCGGGAAGCGTGGCGCTTTCTCATAG
CTCACGCTGTAGGTATCTCAGTTCGGTGTAGGTCGTTCGCTCCAAGCTGGGCTGTGTGCACGAACCCCCC
GTTCAGCCCGACCGCTGCGCCTTATCCGGTAACTATCGTCTTGAGTCCAACCCGGTAAGACACGACTTAT
CGCCACTGGCAGCAGCCACTGGTAACAGGATTAGCAGAGCGAGGTATGTAGGCGGTGCTACAGAGTTCTT
GAAGTGGTGGCCTAACTACGGCTACACTAGAAGAACAGTATTTGGTATCTGCGCTCTGCTGAAGCCAGTT
ACCTTCGGAAAAAGAGTTGGTAGCTCTTGATCCGGCAAACAAACCACCGCTGGTAGCGGTGGTTTTTTTG
TTTGCAAGCAGCAGATTACGCGCAGAAAAAAAGGATCTCAA
Features (pLannotate 1.2.2; 8 found; start..end, strand, type, name):
    183..277     -  terminator     lambda t0 terminator: transcription terminator from phage lambda
    301..957     -  CDS            cat: CAT_ECOLX - Experimental evidence at protein level: Swiss-Prot protein existence level 1. This enzyme is an effector of chloramphenicol resistance in bacteria. From Escherichia coli. This protein is used as a marker in many commonly used cloning vectors, such as pACYC184.
    958..1055    -  promoter       cat promoter: promoter of the E. coli cat gene encoding chloramphenicol acetyltransferase
   1152..1191    -  terminator     fd terminator: central terminator from bacteriophage fd (Otsuka and Kunisawa, 1982)
   1928..2001    -  promoter       lacIq promoter (fragment): lacI (mutant); In the lacIq allele, a single base change in the promoter boosts expression of the lacI gene about 10-fold.
   2021..2045    +  promoter       J23119(SpeI) promoter (fragment): bacterial promoter (Registry of Standard Biological Parts BBa J23119) modified to end with an SpeI site
   2071..2128    +  terminator     his operon terminator: This putative transcriptin terminator from the E. coli his operon has a 2-bp deletion introduced during synthesis. Its efficiency has not been determined.
   2323..2911    -  rep_origin     ori: high-copy-number ColE1/pMB1/pBR322/pUC origin of replication
