[The description below was written by a language model from this plasmid's Addgene catalogue record and pLannotate feature annotations shown in this document.]
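Description:
pBP-P_vanR-PVanCC is a small (about 2.9 kb) bacterial part plasmid built on the iGEM pSB1C3 backbone, catalogued as a "Type 0 promoter part", which suggests it is a storage vector for a reusable promoter module in a hierarchical assembly scheme rather than a finished expression construct. The record does not describe that assembly scheme. The plasmid replicates in E. coli from a high-copy ColE1/pUC-type origin. Selection is with chloramphenicol through a cat (chloramphenicol acetyltransferase) gene driven by its native promoter and followed by the lambda t0 terminator.

The synthetic insert, introduced by Gibson cloning, combines the VanR repressor with the PVanCC vanillic acid-inducible promoter. In systems of this kind, the repressor binds operator sites in the regulated promoter and keeps it off until vanillic acid relieves repression, so the part carries both sensor and output promoter in one unit. The automated annotation does not label the vanR coding sequence. It does leave an unannotated stretch between a reverse-strand fd terminator and a reverse-strand lacIq promoter fragment, an arrangement consistent with a constitutively expressed repressor gene reading away from the inducible promoter, although this is an inference. Immediately beyond it, on the forward strand, a fragment matching the J23119 consensus promoter probably reflects the core of PVanCC. A his operon terminator from the backbone follows it. No downstream reporter or gene of interest is annotated. The plasmid therefore appears to be a source of a vanillic acid-responsive control module to be placed upstream of chosen coding sequences in engineered bacteria.
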