Addgene plasmid #204078: pBP-P_vanR-PVanCC
Purpose: Type 0 promoter part
Depositing lab: Mikhail Shapiro. Depositing organization: California Institute of Technology.
Backbone
  Vector backbone: pSB1C3
  Backbone manufacturer: iGEM
  Vector type: Bacterial Expression
Growth in bacteria
  Bacterial resistance: Chloramphenicol, 25 μg/mL
  Growth temperature: 37°C
  Growth strain: NEB Stable
  Copy number: High Copy
Gene/Insert
  Gene/Insert name: vanR repressor and PVanCC vanillic acid-inducible promoter
  Species: Synthetic
  Mutation: None
  Cloning method: Gibson Cloning
Terms and licenses: Academic/Nonprofit Terms; Industry Terms: Not Available to Industry
How to cite: pBP-P_vanR-PVanCC was a gift from Mikhail Shapiro (Addgene plasmid # 204078 ; http://n2t.net/addgene:204078 ; RRID:Addgene_204078)
